>Addgene plasmid #120829 | pcDNA3.2/NS5-Af-mut | depositor full sequence | sequence record 229600 | pcDNA3.2/NS5-Af-mut sequence 8221 bps
GACGGATCGGGAGATCTCCCGATCCCCTATGGTCGACTCTCAGTACAATCTGCTCTGATGCCGCATAGTT
AAGCCAGTATCTGCTCCCTGCTTGTGTGTTGGAGGTCGCTGAGTAGTGCGCGAGCAAAATTTAAGCTACA
ACAAGGCAAGGCTTGACCGACAATTGCATGAAGAATCTGCTTAGGGTTAGGCGTTTTGCGCTGCTTCGCG
ATGTACGGGCCAGATATACGCGTTGACATTGATTATTGACTAGTTATTAATAGTAATCAATTACGGGGTC
ATTAGTTCATAGCCCATATATGGAGTTCCGCGTTACATAACTTACGGTAAATGGCCCGCCTGGCTGACCG
CCCAACGACCCCCGCCCATTGACGTCAATAATGACGTATGTTCCCATAGTAACGCCAATAGGGACTTTCC
ATTGACGTCAATGGGTGGACTATTTACGGTAAACTGCCCACTTGGCAGTACATCAAGTGTATCATATGCC
AAGTACGCCCCCTATTGACGTCAATGACGGTAAATGGCCCGCCTGGCATTATGCCCAGTACATGACCTTA
TGGGACTTTCCTACTTGGCAGTACATCTACGTATTAGTCATCGCTATTACCATGGTGATGCGGTTTTGGC
AGTACATCAATGGGCGTGGATAGCGGTTTGACTCACGGGGATTTCCAAGTCTCCACCCCATTGACGTCAA
TGGGAGTTTGTTTTGGCACCAAAATCAACGGGACTTTCCAAAATGTCGTAACAACTCCGCCCCATTGACG
CAAATGGGCGGTAGGCGTGTACGGTGGGAGGTCTATATAAGCAGAGCTCTCTGGCTAACTAGAGAACCCA
CTGCTTACTGGCTTATCGAAATTAATACGACTCACTATAGGGAGACCCAAGCTGGCTAGTTAAGCTATCA
ACAAGTTTGTACAAAAAAGCAGGCTAGGAGGACAGCTATGGGGGGTGGAACAGGAGAGACCCTGGGAGAG
AAATGGAAGGCCCGCTTGAACCAGATGTCGGCCCTGGAGTTCTACTCCTACAAAAAGTCAGGCATCACCG
AGGTGTGCAGAGAAGAGGCCCGCCGCGCCCTCAAGGATGGTGTGGCAACGGGAGGCCATGCTGTGTCCCG
AGGAAGTGCAAAGCTGAGATGGTTGGTGGAGCGGGGATACCTGCAGCCCTATGGAAAGGTCATTGATCTT
GGATGTGGCAGAGGGGGCTGGAGTTACTACGCCGCCACCATCCGCAAAGTTCAAGAAGTGAAAGGATACA
CAAAAGGAGGCCCTGGTCATGAAGAACCCATGTTGGTGCAAAGCTATGGGTGGAACATAGTCCGTCTTAA
GAGTGGGGTGGACGTCTTTCATATGGCGGCTGAGCCGTGTGACACGTTGCTGTGTGACATAGGTGAGTCA
TCATCTAGTCCTGAAGTGGAAGAAGCACGGACGCTCAGAGTCCTCTCCATGGTGGGGGATTGGCTTGAAA
AAAGACCAGGAGCCTTTTGTATAAAAGTGTTGTGCCCATACACCAGCACTATGATGGAAACCCTGGAGCG
ACTGCAGCGTAGGTATGGGGGAGGACTGGTCAGAGTGCCACTCTCCCGCAACTCTACACATGAGATGTAC
TGGGTCTCTGGAGCGAAAAGCAACACCATAAAAAGTGTGTCCACCACGAGCCAGCTCCTCTTGGGGCGCA
TGGACGGGCCTAGGAGGCCAGTGAAATATGAGGAGGATGTGAATCTCGGCTCTGGCACGCGGGCTGTGGT
AAGCTGCGCTGAAGCTCCCAACATGAAGATCATTGGTAACCGCATTGAAAGGATCCGCAGTGAGCACGCG
GAAACGTGGTTCTTTGACGAGAACCACCCATATAGGACATGGGCTTACCATGGAAGCTATGAGGCCCCCA
CACAAGGGTCAGCGTCCTCTCTAATAAACGGGGTTGTCAGGCTCCTGTCAAAACCCTGGGATGTGGTGAC
TGGAGTCACAGGAATAGCCATGACCGACACCACACCGTATGGTCAGCAAAGAGTTTTCAAGGAAAAAGTG
GACACTAGGGTGCCAGACCCCCAAGAAGGCACTCGTCAGGTTATGAGCATGGTCTCTTCCTGGTTGTGGA
AAGAGCTAGGCAAACACAAACGGCCACGAGTCTGTACCAAAGAAGAGTTCATCAACAAGGTTCGTAGCAA
TGCAGCATTAGGGGCAATATTTGAAGAGGAAAAAGAGTGGAAGACTGCAGTGGAAGCTGTGAACGATCCA
AGGTTCTGGGCTCTAGTGGACAAGGAAAGAGAGCACCACCTGAGAGGAGAGTGCCAGAGTTGTGTGTACA
ACATGATGGGAAAAAGAGAAAAGAAACAAGGGGAATTTGGAAAGGCCAAGGGCAGCCGCGCCATCTGGTA
TATGTGGCTAGGGGCTAGATTTCTAGAGTTCGAAGCCCTTGGATTCTTGAACGAGGATCACTGGATGGGG
AGAGAGAACTCAGGAGGTGGTGTTGAAGGGCTGGGATTACAAAGACTCGGATATGTCCTAGAAGAGATGA
GTCGCATACCAGGAGGAAGGATGTATGCAGATGACACTGCTGGCTGGGACACCCGCATCAGCAGGTTCGA
TCTGGAGAATGAAGCTCTAATCACCAACCAAATGGAGAAAGGGCATAGGGCCTTGGCATTGGCCATAATC
AAGTACACATACCAAAACAAAGTGGTAAAGGTCCTTAGACCAGCTGAAAAAGGGAAAACAGTTATGGACA
TTATTTCGAGACAAGACCAAAGGGGGAGCGGACAAGTTGTCACTTACGCTCTTAACACATTTACCAACCT
AGTGGTGCAACTCATTCGGAATATGGAGGCTGAGGAAGTTCTAGAGATGCAAGACTTGTGGCTGCTGCGG
AGGTCAGAGAAAGTGACCAACTGGTTGCAGAGCAACGGATGGGATAGGCTCAAACGAATGGCAGTCAGTG
GAGATGATTGCGTTGTGAAGCCAATTGATGATAGGTTTGCACATGCCCTCAGGTTCTTGAATGATATGGG
AAAAGTTAGGAAGGACACACAAGAGTGGAAACCCTCAACTGGATGGGACAACTGGGAAGAAGTTCCGTTT
TGCTCCCACCACTTCAACAAGCTCCATCTCAAGGACGGGAGGTCCATTGTGGTTCCCTGCCGCCACCAAG
ATGAACTGATTGGCCGGGCCCGCGTCTCTCCAGGGGCGGGATGGAGCATCCGGGAGACTGCTTGCCTAGC
AAAATCATATGCGCAAATGTGGCAGCTCCTTTATTTCCACAGAAGGGACCTCCGACTGATGGCCAATGCC
ATTTGTTCATCTGTGCCAGTTGACTGGGTTCCAACTGGGAGAACTACCTGGTCAATCCATGGAAAGGGAG
AATGGATGACCACTGAAGACATGCTTGTGGTGTGGAACAGAGTGTGGATTGAGGAGAACGACCACATGGA
AGACAAGACCCCAGTTACGAAATGGACAGACATTCCCTATTTGGGAAAAAGGGAAGACTTGTGGTGTGGA
TCTCTCATAGGGCACAGACCGCGCACCACCTGGGCTGAGAACATTAAAAACACAGTCAACATGATGCGCA
GGATCATAGGTGATGAAGAAAAGTACATGGACTACCTATCCACCCAAGTTCGCTACTTGGGTGAAGAAGG
GTCTACACCTGGAGTGCTGGACCCAGCTTTCTTGTACAAAGTGGTTGATCTAGAGGGCCCGCGGTTCGAA
GGTAAGCCTATCCCTAACCCTCTCCTCGGTCTCGATTCTACGCGTACCGGTTAGTAATGAGTTTAAACGG
GGGAGGCTAACTGAAACACGGAAGGAGACAATACCGGAAGGAACCCGCGCTATGACGGCAATAAAAAGAC
AGAATAAAACGCACGGGTGTTGGGTCGTTTGTTCATAAACGCGGGGTTCGGTCCCAGGGCTGGCACTCTG
TCGATACCCCACCGAGACCCCATTGGGGCCAATACGCCCGCGTTTCTTCCTTTTCCCCACCCCACCCCCC
AAGTTCGGGTGAAGGCCCAGGGCTCGCAGCCAACGTCGGGGCGGCAGGCCCTGCCATAGCAGATCTGCGC
AGCTGGGGCTCTAGGGGGTATCCCC
[124 nt withheld, positions 4086-4209]
C
[32 nt withheld, positions 4211-4242]
CA
[57 nt withheld, positions 4245-4301]
A
[49 nt withheld, positions 4303-4351]
CCTTTGACGTTGGAGTCCACGTTCTTT
[37 nt withheld, positions 4379-4415]
ACCCTATCTCGGTCTATTCTTTTGATTTATAAGGGATTTTGGGGATTTCGGCCTATTGGTTAAAAAATGA
GCTGATTTAACAAAAATTTAACGCGAATTAATTCTGTGGAATGTGTGTCAGTTAGGGTGTGGAAAGTCCC
CAGGCTCCCCAGCAGGCAGAAGTATGCAAAGCATGCATCTCAATTAGTCAGCAACCAGGTGTGGAAAGTC
CCCAGGCTCCCCAGCAGGCAGAAGTATGCAAAGCATGCATCTCAATTAGTCAGCAACCATAGTCCCGCCC
CTAACTCCGCCCATCCCGCCCCTAACTCCGCCCAGTTCCGCCCATTCTCCGCCCCATGGCTGACTAATTT
TTTTTATTTATGCAGAGGCCGAGGCCGCCTCTGCCTCTGAGCTATTCCAGAAGTAGTGAGGAGGCTTTTT
TGGAGGCCTAGGCTTTTGCAAAAAGCTCCCGGGAGCTTGTATATCCATTTTCGGATCTGATCAAGAGACA
GGATGAGGATCGTTTCGCATGATTGAACAAGATGGATTGCACGCAGGTTCTCCGGCCGCTTGGGTGGAGA
GGCTATTCGGCTATGACTGGGCACAACAGACAATCGGCTGCTCTGATGCCGCCGTGTTCCGGCTGTCAGC
GCAGGGGCGCCCGGTTCTTTTTGTCAAGACCGACCTGTCCGGTGCCCTGAATGAACTGCAGGACGAGGCA
GCGCGGCTATCGTGGCTGGCCACGACGGGCGTTCCTTGCGCAGCTGTGCTCGACGTTGTCACTGAAGCGG
GAAGGGACTGGCTGCTATTGGGCGAAGTGCCGGGGCAGGATCTCCTGTCATCTCACCTTGCTCCTGCCGA
GAAAGTATCCATCATGGCTGATGCAATGCGGCGGCTGCATACGCTTGATCCGGCTACCTGCCCATTCGAC
CACCAAGCGAAACATCGCATCGAGCGAGCACGTACTCGGATGGAAGCCGGTCTTGTCGATCAGGATGATC
TGGACGAAGAGCATCAGGGGCTCGCGCCAGCCGAACTGTTCGCCAGGCTCAAGGCGCGCATGCCCGACGG
CGAGGATCTCGTCGTGACCCATGGCGATGCCTGCTTGCCGAATATCATGGTGGAAAATGGCCGCTTTTCT
GGATTCATCGACTGTGGCCGGCTGGGTGTGGCGGACCGCTATCAGGACATAGCGTTGGCTACCCGTGATA
TTGCTGAAGAGCTTGGCGGCGAATGGGCTGACCGCTTCCTCGTGCTTTACGGTATCGCCGCTCCCGATTC
GCAGCGCATCGCCTTCTATCGCCTTCTTGACGAGTTCTTCTGAGCGGGACTCTGGGGTTCGCGAAATGAC
CGACCAAGCGACGCCCAACCTGCCATCACGAGATTTCGATTCCACCGCCGCCTTCTATGAAAGGTTGGGC
TTCGGAATCGTTTTCCGGGACGCCGGCTGGATGATCCTCCAGCGCGGGGATCTCATGCTGGAGTTCTTCG
CCCACCCCAACTTGTTTATTGCAGCTTATAATGGTTACAAATAAAGCAATAGCATCACAAATTTCACAAA
TAAAGCATTTTTTTCACTGCATTCTAGTTGTGGTTTGTCCAAACTCATCAATGTATCTTATCATGTCTGT
ATACCGTCGACCTCTAGCTAGAGCTTGGCGTAATCATGGTCATAGCTGTTTCCTGTGTGAAATTGTTATC
CGCTCACAATTCCACACAACATACGAGCCGGAAGCATAAAGTGTAAAGCCTGGGGTGCCTAATGAGTGAG
CTAACTCACATTAATTGCGTTGCGCTCACTGCCCGCTTTCCAGTCGGGAAACCTGTCGTGCCAGCTGCAT
TAATGAATCGGCCAACGCGCGGGGAGAGGCGGTTTGCGTATTGGGCGCTCTTCCGCTTCCTCGCTCACTG
ACTCGCTGCGCTCGGTCGTTCGGCTGCGGCGAGCGGTATCAGCTCACTCAAAGGCGGTAATACGGTTATC
CACAGAATCAGGGGATAACGCAGGAAAGAACATGTGAGCAAAAGGCCAGCAAAAGGCCAGGAACCGTAAA
AAGGCCGCGTTGCTGGCGTTTTTCCATAGGCTCCGCCCCCCTGACGAGCATCACAAAAATCGACGCTCAA
GTCAGAGGTGGCGAAACCCGACAGGACTATAAAGATACCAGGCGTTTCCCCCTGGAAGCTCCCTCGTGCG
CTCTCCTGTTCCGACCCTGCCGCTTACCGGATACCTGTCCGCCTTTCTCCCTTCGGGAAGCGTGGCGCTT
TCTCAATGCTCACGCTGTAGGTATCTCAGTTCGGTGTAGGTCGTTCGCTCCAAGCTGGGCTGTGTGCACG
AACCCCCCGTTCAGCCCGACCGCTGCGCCTTATCCGGTAACTATCGTCTTGAGTCCAACCCGGTAAGACA
CGACTTATCGCCACTGGCAGCAGCCACTGGTAACAGGATTAGCAGAGCGAGGTATGTAGGCGGTGCTACA
GAGTTCTTGAAGTGGTGGCCTAACTACGGCTACACTAGAAGGACAGTATTTGGTATCTGCGCTCTGCTGA
AGCCAGTTACCTTCGGAAAAAGAGTTGGTAGCTCTTGATCCGGCAAACAAACCACCGCTGGTAGCGGTGG
TTTTTTTGTTTGCAAGCAGCAGATTACGCGCAGAAAAAAAGGATCTCAAGAAGATCCTTTGATCTTTTCT
ACGGGGTCTGACGCTCAGTGGAACGAAAACTCACGTTAAGGGATTTTGGTCATGAGATTATCAAAAAGGA
TCTTCACCTAGATCCTTTTAAATTAAAAATGAAGTTTTAAATCAATCTAAAGTATATATGAGTAAACTTG
GTCTGACAGTTACCAATGCTTAATCAGTGAGGCACCTATCTCAGCGATCTGTCTATTTCGTTCATCCATA
GTTGCCTGACTCCCCGTCGTGTAGATAACTACGATACGGGAGGGCTTACCATCTGGCCCCAGTGCTGCAA
TGATACCGCGAGACCCACGCTCACCGGCTCCAGATTTATCAGCAATAAACCAGCCAGCCGGAAGGGCCGA
GCGCAGAAGTGGTCCTGCAACTTTATCCGCCTCCATCCAGTCTATTAATTGTTGCCGGGAAGCTAGAGTA
AGTAGTTCGCCAGTTAATAGTTTGCGCAACGTTGTTGCCATTGCTACAGGCATCGTGGTGTCACGCTCGT
CGTTTGGTATGGCTTCATTCAGCTCCGGTTCCCAACGATCAAGGCGAGTTACATGATCCCCCATGTTGTG
CAAAAAAGCGGTTAGCTCCTTCGGTCCTCCGATCGTTGTCAGAAGTAAGTTGGCCGCAGTGTTATCACTC
ATGGTTATGGCAGCACTGCATAATTCTCTTACTGTCATGCCATCCGTAAGATGCTTTTCTGTGACTGGTG
AGTACTCAACCAAGTCATTCTGAGAATAGTGTATGCGGCGACCGAGTTGCTCTTGCCCGGCGTCAATACG
GGATAATACCGCGCCACATAGCAGAACTTTAAAAGTGCTCATCATTGGAAAACGTTCTTCGGGGCGAAAA
CTCTCAAGGATCTTACCGCTGTTGAGATCCAGTTCGATGTAACCCACTCGTGCACCCAACTGATCTTCAG
CATCTTTTACTTTCACCAGCGTTTCTGGGTGAGCAAAAACAGGAAGGCAAAATGCCGCAAAAAAGGGAAT
AAGGGCGACACGGAAATGTTGAATACTCATACTCTTCCTTTTTCAATATTATTGAAGCATTTATCAGGGT
TATTGTCTCATGAGCGGATACATATTTGAATGTATTTAGAAAAATAAACAAATAGGGGTTCCGCGCACAT
TTCCCCGAAAAGTGCCACCTGACGTC
Features (pLannotate 1.2.2; 23 found; start..end, strand, type, name):
     36..80      -  misc_feature   bom (fragment): basis of mobility region from pBR322
    235..614     +  enhancer       CMV enhancer: human cytomegalovirus immediate early enhancer
    615..818     +  promoter       CMV promoter: human cytomegalovirus (CMV) immediate early promoter
    814..847     +  LTR            5' LTR (truncated) (fragment): truncated 5' long terminal repeat (LTR) from HIV-1
    863..881     +  promoter       T7 promoter: promoter for bacteriophage T7 RNA polymerase
    911..935     +  protein_bind   attB1: mutant version of attB; recombination site for the Gateway® BP reaction BP Clonase™
    951..3659    +  CDS            POLG_ZIKVF (fragment): Experimental evidence at protein level: Swiss-Prot protein existence level 1. [RNA-directed RNA polymerase NS5]: Replicates the viral (+) and (-) RNA genome, and performs the capping of genomes in the cytoplasm (PubMed:30951555). Methylates viral RNA cap at guanine N-7 and ribose 2'-O positions. Once sufficient NS5 is expressed, binds to the cap-proximal structure and inhibits further translation of the viral genome (By similarity). Besides its role in RNA genome replication, also prevents the establishment of a cellular antiviral state by blocking the interferon-alpha/beta (IFN-alpha/beta) si
   3661..3685    -  protein_bind   attB2: mutant version of attB; recombination site for the Gateway® BP reaction BP Clonase™
   3711..3752    +  CDS            V5 tag: epitope tag from simian virus 5
   3836..3884    +  polyA_signal   HSV TK poly(A) signal: herpes simplex virus thymidine kinase polyadenylation signal (Cole and Stacy, 1985)
   3975..3991    -  polyA_signal   bGH poly(A) signal (fragment): bovine growth hormone polyadenylation signal
   4086..4514    +  rep_origin     f1 ori (sequence partly withheld): f1 bacteriophage origin of replication; arrow indicates direction of (+) strand synthesis
   4528..4857    +  promoter       SV40 promoter: SV40 enhancer and early promoter
   4924..5715    +  CDS            neo: KKA2_KLEPN - Also known as kan, nptII. Experimental evidence at protein level: Swiss-Prot protein existence level 1. Resistance to kanamycin, neomycin, paromomycin, ribostamycin, butirosin and gentamicin B. From Klebsiella pneumoniae.
   5741..5899    +  CDS            ble (fragment): BLE_KLEPN - Experimental evidence at protein level: Swiss-Prot protein existence level 1. Binding protein with a strong affinity to the bleomycin family of antibiotics. Binds to CL990; an antimitotic-antibiotic compound. From Klebsiella pneumoniae.
   5894..6015    +  polyA_signal   SV40 poly(A) signal: SV40 polyadenylation signal
   6088..6104    -  protein_bind   lac operator: The lac repressor binds to the lac operator to inhibit transcription in E. coli. This inhibition can be relieved by adding lactose or isopropyl-β-D-thiogalactopyranoside (IPTG). lac repressor encoded by lacI
   6112..6142    -  promoter       lac promoter: promoter for the E. coli lac operon
   6157..6178    -  protein_bind   CAP binding site: CAP binding activates transcription in the presence of cAMP. E. coli catabolite activator protein
   6191..6283    -  CDS            lacI (fragment): lac repressor; lacI; The lac repressor binds to the lac operator to inhibit transcription in E. coli. This inhibition can be relieved by adding lactose or isopropyl-β-D-thiogalactopyranoside (IPTG).
   6466..7054    -  rep_origin     ori: high-copy-number ColE1/pMB1/pBR322/pUC origin of replication
   7225..8085    -  CDS            AmpR: β-lactamase; bla; confers resistance to ampicillin, carbenicillin, and related antibiotics
   8086..8190    -  promoter       AmpR promoter: bla
