[The description below was written by a language model from this plasmid's Addgene catalogue record and pLannotate feature annotations shown in this document.]
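Description:
pcDNA3.2/NS5-Af-mut is a mammalian expression plasmid built on the Invitrogen pcDNA3.2 Gateway destination backbone, designed for ectopic expression of the Zika virus (ZIKV) non-structural protein NS5. It is maintained in E. coli as a high-copy plasmid through a ColE1/pUC-type origin and selected with ampicillin via the β-lactamase gene. An f1 origin is also present. For mammalian cells, an SV40 early promoter drives a neomycin phosphotransferase gene followed by an SV40 polyadenylation signal, which would allow G418 selection of stable transfectants.

The payload is an NS5 coding sequence of about 2.7 kb, flanked by attB1 and attB2 sites that remain from Gateway recombination. It carries two substitutions, V114M and V872M, which the record labels "african mut"; this suggests the changes relate to residues in African-lineage virus, although the parental isolate is not stated in the fields. Transcription is driven by the human CMV immediate early enhancer and promoter, and a T7 promoter upstream of the insert permits in vitro transcription. A backbone-encoded V5 epitope lies downstream of attB2 and is listed as a C-terminal tag, useful for detecting the protein by immunoblotting or immunostaining. The HSV thymidine kinase polyadenylation signal ends the transcript. Small annotated fragments such as a truncated HIV-1 LTR, bGH poly(A), ble and lacI are probably incidental matches to backbone sequence rather than functional elements.

NS5 is the viral methyltransferase and RNA-dependent RNA polymerase, and it also antagonises the type I interferon response. The associated study examined NS5-mediated blockade of interferon induction and signalling, so this mutant is suited to comparing NS5 variants in transfected cells.
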