Addgene plasmid #120829: pcDNA3.2/NS5-Af-mut
Purpose: Ectopic expression of ZIKV protein
Depositing lab: Jan Rehwinkel. Publication: Infection with a Brazilian isolate of Zika virus generates RIG-I stimulatory RNA and the viral NS5 protein blocks type I IFN induction and signaling. Hertzog J, Dias Junior AG, Rigby RE, Donald CL, Mayer A, Sezgin E, Song C, Jin B, Hublitz P, Eggeling C, Kohl A, Rehwinkel J. Eur J Immunol. 2018 Mar 23. doi: 10.1002/eji.201847483. PubMed 29572905.
Backbone
  Vector backbone: pcDNA3.2
  Backbone manufacturer: Invitrogen
  Backbone size w/o insert (bp): 5535
  Vector type: Mammalian Expression
Growth in bacteria
  Bacterial resistance: Ampicillin, 100 μg/mL
  Growth temperature: 37°C
  Growth strain: DH5alpha
  Copy number: High Copy
Gene/Insert
  Gene/Insert name: ZIKV NS5 V114M/V872M - "african mut"
  Mutation: V114M/V872M
  Promoter: CMV
  Tag / fusion protein: V5 (C terminal on backbone)
  Cloning method: Gateway Cloning
Terms and licenses: Academic/Nonprofit Terms; Industry Terms: Not Available to Industry
How to cite: pcDNA3.2/NS5-Af-mut was a gift from Jan Rehwinkel (Addgene plasmid # 120829 ; http://n2t.net/addgene:120829 ; RRID:Addgene_120829)
