LOCUS       Exported 8223 bp ds-DNA circular SYN 12-MAY-2021
DEFINITION  Ectopic expression of ZIKV protein.
ACCESSION   .
VERSION     .
KEYWORDS    pcDNA3.2/NS5-Af-mut
SOURCE      synthetic DNA construct
  ORGANISM  synthetic DNA construct
REFERENCE   1 (bases 1 to 8223)
  AUTHORS   Hertzog J, Dias Junior AG, Rigby RE, Donald CL, Mayer A, Sezgin E,
            Song C, Jin B, Hublitz P, Eggeling C, Kohl A, Rehwinkel J
  TITLE     Infection with a Brazilian isolate of Zika virus generates RIG-I
            stimulatory RNA and the viral NS5 protein blocks type I IFN
            induction and signaling.
  JOURNAL   Eur J Immunol. 2018 Mar 23. doi: 10.1002/eji.201847483.
  PUBMED    29572905
REFERENCE   2 (bases 1 to 8223)
  AUTHORS   .
  TITLE     Direct Submission
  JOURNAL   Exported May 12, 2021 from SnapGene Server 1.1.58
            http://www.snapgene.com
FEATURES             Location/Qualifiers
     source          1..8223
                     /organism="synthetic DNA construct"
                     /mol_type="other DNA"
     enhancer        1..380
                     /label=CMV enhancer
                     /note="human cytomegalovirus immediate early enhancer"
     promoter        381..584
                     /label=CMV promoter
                     /note="human cytomegalovirus (CMV) immediate early
                     promoter"
     primer_bind     535..555
                     /label=CMV-F
                     /note="Human CMV immediate early promoter, forward primer"
     primer_bind     629..648
                     /label=T7
                     /note="T7 promoter, forward primer"
     promoter        629..647
                     /label=T7 promoter
                     /note="promoter for bacteriophage T7 RNA polymerase"
     protein_bind    677..701
                     /gene="mutant version of attB"
                     /label=attB1
                     /bound_moiety="BP Clonase(TM)"
                     /note="recombination site for the Gateway(R) BP reaction"
     CDS             complement(1527..1538)
                     /codon_start=1
                     /product="WELQut protease recognition and cleavage site"
                     /label=WELQut site
                     /translation="WELQ"
     protein_bind    complement(3429..3453)
                     /gene="mutant version of attB"
                     /label=attB2
                     /bound_moiety="BP Clonase(TM)"
                     /note="recombination site for the Gateway(R) BP reaction"
     CDS             3479..3520
                     /codon_start=1
                     /product="epitope tag from simian virus 5"
                     /label=V5 tag
                     /translation="GKPIPNPLLGLDST"
     primer_bind     complement(3560..3579)
                     /label=TK-pA-R
                     /note="Thymidine kinase polyA, reverse primer"
     polyA_signal    3604..3652
                     /label=HSV TK poly(A) signal
                     /note="herpes simplex virus thymidine kinase
                     polyadenylation signal (Cole and Stacy, 1985)"
     rep_origin      3854..4282
                     /direction=RIGHT
                     /label=f1 ori
                     /note="f1 bacteriophage origin of replication; arrow
                     indicates direction of (+) strand synthesis"
     primer_bind     complement(3941..3960)
                     /label=F1ori-R
                     /note="F1 origin, reverse primer"
     primer_bind     4151..4172
                     /label=F1ori-F
                     /note="F1 origin, forward primer"
     primer_bind     complement(4291..4311)
                     /label=pBABE 3'
                     /note="SV40 enhancer, reverse primer for pBABE vectors"
     promoter        4296..4625
                     /label=SV40 promoter
                     /note="SV40 enhancer and early promoter"
     rep_origin      4476..4611
                     /label=SV40 ori
                     /note="SV40 origin of replication"
     primer_bind     4538..4557
                     /label=SV40pro-F
                     /note="SV40 promoter/origin, forward primer"
     CDS             4692..5486
                     /codon_start=1
                     /gene="aph(3')-II (or nptII)"
                     /product="aminoglycoside phosphotransferase from Tn5"
                     /label=NeoR/KanR
                     /note="confers resistance to neomycin, kanamycin, and G418
                     (Geneticin(R))"
                     /translation="MIEQDGLHAGSPAAWVERLFGYDWAQQTIGCSDAAVFRLSAQGRP
                     VLFVKTDLSGALNELQDEAARLSWLATTGVPCAAVLDVVTEAGRDWLLLGEVPGQDLLS
                     SHLAPAEKVSIMADAMRRLHTLDPATCPFDHQAKHRIERARTRMEAGLVDQDDLDEEHQ
                     GLAPAELFARLKARMPDGEDLVVTHGDACLPNIMVENGRFSGFIDCGRLGVADRYQDIA
                     LATRDIAEELGGEWADRFLVLYGIAAPDSQRIAFYRLLDEFF"
     primer_bind     complement(4746..4765)
                     /label=Neo-R
                     /note="Neomycin resistance gene, reverse primer"
     primer_bind     5356..5375
                     /label=Neo-F
                     /note="Neomycin resistance gene, forward primer"
     polyA_signal    5662..5783
                     /label=SV40 poly(A) signal
                     /note="SV40 polyadenylation signal"
     primer_bind     complement(5699..5718)
                     /label=SV40pA-R
                     /note="SV40 polyA, reverse primer"
     primer_bind     5753..5772
                     /label=EBV-rev
                     /note="SV40 polyA terminator, reverse primer"
     primer_bind     complement(5832..5848)
                     /label=M13 rev
                     /note="common sequencing primer, one of multiple similar
                     variants"
     primer_bind     complement(5832..5848)
                     /label=M13 Reverse
                     /note="In lacZ gene. Also called M13-rev"
     primer_bind     complement(5845..5867)
                     /label=M13/pUC Reverse
                     /note="In lacZ gene"
     protein_bind    5856..5872
                     /label=lac operator
                     /bound_moiety="lac repressor encoded by lacI"
                     /note="The lac repressor binds to the lac operator to
                     inhibit transcription in E. coli. This inhibition can be
                     relieved by adding lactose or
                     isopropyl-beta-D-thiogalactopyranoside (IPTG)."
     promoter        complement(5880..5910)
                     /label=lac promoter
                     /note="promoter for the E. coli lac operon"
     protein_bind    5925..5946
                     /label=CAP binding site
                     /bound_moiety="E. coli catabolite activator protein"
                     /note="CAP binding activates transcription in the presence
                     of cAMP."
     primer_bind     complement(6063..6080)
                     /label=L4440
                     /note="L4440 vector, forward primer"
     rep_origin      complement(6234..6822)
                     /direction=LEFT
                     /label=ori
                     /note="high-copy-number ColE1/pMB1/pBR322/pUC origin of
                     replication"
     primer_bind     complement(6314..6333)
                     /label=pBR322ori-F
                     /note="pBR322 origin, forward primer"
     CDS             complement(6993..7853)
                     /codon_start=1
                     /gene="bla"
                     /product="beta-lactamase"
                     /label=AmpR
                     /note="confers resistance to ampicillin, carbenicillin, and
                     related antibiotics"
                     /translation="MSIQHFRVALIPFFAAFCLPVFAHPETLVKVKDAEDQLGARVGYI
                     ELDLNSGKILESFRPEERFPMMSTFKVLLCGAVLSRIDAGQEQLGRRIHYSQNDLVEYS
                     PVTEKHLTDGMTVRELCSAAITMSDNTAANLLLTTIGGPKELTAFLHNMGDHVTRLDRW
                     EPELNEAIPNDERDTTMPVAMATTLRKLLTGELLTLASRQQLIDWMEADKVAGPLLRSA
                     LPAGWFIADKSGAGERGSRGIIAALGPDGKPSRIVVIYTTGSQATMDERNRQIAEIGAS
                     LIKHW"
     primer_bind     7616..7635
                     /label=Amp-R
                     /note="Ampicillin resistance gene, reverse primer"
     promoter        complement(7854..7958)
                     /gene="bla"
                     /label=AmpR promoter
     primer_bind     complement(8033..8052)
                     /label=pRS-marker
                     /note="pRS vectors, use to sequence yeast selectable
                     marker"
ORIGIN
        1 gacattgatt attgactagt tattaatagt aatcaattac ggggtcatta gttcatagcc
       61 catatatgga gttccgcgtt acataactta cggtaaatgg cccgcctggc tgaccgccca
      121 acgacccccg cccattgacg tcaataatga cgtatgttcc catagtaacg ccaataggga
      181 ctttccattg acgtcaatgg gtggagtatt tacggtaaac tgcccacttg gcagtacatc
      241 aagtgtatca tatgccaagt acgcccccta ttgacgtcaa tgacggtaaa tggcccgcct
      301 ggcattatgc ccagtacatg accttatggg actttcctac ttggcagtac atctacgtat
      361 tagtcatcgc tattaccatg gtgatgcggt tttggcagta catcaatggg cgtggatagc
      421 ggtttgactc acggggattt ccaagtctcc accccattga cgtcaatggg agtttgtttt
      481 ggcaccaaaa tcaacgggac tttccaaaat gtcgtaacaa ctccgcccca ttgacgcaaa
      541 tgggcggtag gcgtgtacgg tgggaggtct atataagcag agctctctgg ctaactagag
      601 aacccactgc ttactggctt atcgaaatta atacgactca ctatagggag acccaagctg
      661 gctagttaag ctatcaacaa gtttgtacaa aaaagcaggc ttcaggagga cagctatggg
      721 gggtggaaca ggagagaccc tgggagagaa atggaaggcc cgcttgaacc agatgtcggc
      781 cctggagttc tactcctaca aaaagtcagg catcaccgag gtgtgcagag aagaggcccg
      841 ccgcgccctc aaggatggtg tggcaacggg aggccatgct gtgtcccgag gaagtgcaaa
      901 gctgagatgg ttggtggagc ggggatacct gcagccctat ggaaaggtca ttgatcttgg
      961 atgtggcaga gggggctgga gttactacgc cgccaccatc cgcaaagttc aagaagtgaa
     1021 aggatacaca aaaggaggcc ctggtcatga agaacccatg ttggtgcaaa gctatgggtg
     1081 gaacatagtc cgtcttaaga gtggggtgga cgtctttcat atggcggctg agccgtgtga
     1141 cacgttgctg tgtgacatag gtgagtcatc atctagtcct gaagtggaag aagcacggac
     1201 gctcagagtc ctctccatgg tgggggattg gcttgaaaaa agaccaggag ccttttgtat
     1261 aaaagtgttg tgcccataca ccagcactat gatggaaacc ctggagcgac tgcagcgtag
     1321 gtatggggga ggactggtca gagtgccact ctcccgcaac tctacacatg agatgtactg
     1381 ggtctctgga gcgaaaagca acaccataaa aagtgtgtcc accacgagcc agctcctctt
     1441 ggggcgcatg gacgggccta ggaggccagt gaaatatgag gaggatgtga atctcggctc
     1501 tggcacgcgg gctgtggtaa gctgcgctga agctcccaac atgaagatca ttggtaaccg
     1561 cattgaaagg atccgcagtg agcacgcgga aacgtggttc tttgacgaga accacccata
     1621 taggacatgg gcttaccatg gaagctatga ggcccccaca caagggtcag cgtcctctct
     1681 aataaacggg gttgtcaggc tcctgtcaaa accctgggat gtggtgactg gagtcacagg
     1741 aatagccatg accgacacca caccgtatgg tcagcaaaga gttttcaagg aaaaagtgga
     1801 cactagggtg ccagaccccc aagaaggcac tcgtcaggtt atgagcatgg tctcttcctg
     1861 gttgtggaaa gagctaggca aacacaaacg gccacgagtc tgtaccaaag aagagttcat
     1921 caacaaggtt cgtagcaatg cagcattagg ggcaatattt gaagaggaaa aagagtggaa
     1981 gactgcagtg gaagctgtga acgatccaag gttctgggct ctagtggaca aggaaagaga
     2041 gcaccacctg agaggagagt gccagagttg tgtgtacaac atgatgggaa aaagagaaaa
     2101 gaaacaaggg gaatttggaa aggccaaggg cagccgcgcc atctggtata tgtggctagg
     2161 ggctagattt ctagagttcg aagcccttgg attcttgaac gaggatcact ggatggggag
     2221 agagaactca ggaggtggtg ttgaagggct gggattacaa agactcggat atgtcctaga
     2281 agagatgagt cgcataccag gaggaaggat gtatgcagat gacactgctg gctgggacac
     2341 ccgcatcagc aggttcgatc tggagaatga agctctaatc accaaccaaa tggagaaagg
     2401 gcatagggcc ttggcattgg ccataatcaa gtacacatac caaaacaaag tggtaaaggt
     2461 ccttagacca gctgaaaaag ggaaaacagt tatggacatt atttcgagac aagaccaaag
     2521 ggggagcgga caagttgtca cttacgctct taacacattt accaacctag tggtgcaact
     2581 cattcggaat atggaggctg aggaagttct agagatgcaa gacttgtggc tgctgcggag
     2641 gtcagagaaa gtgaccaact ggttgcagag caacggatgg gataggctca aacgaatggc
     2701 agtcagtgga gatgattgcg ttgtgaagcc aattgatgat aggtttgcac atgccctcag
     2761 gttcttgaat gatatgggaa aagttaggaa ggacacacaa gagtggaaac cctcaactgg
     2821 atgggacaac tgggaagaag ttccgttttg ctcccaccac ttcaacaagc tccatctcaa
     2881 ggacgggagg tccattgtgg ttccctgccg ccaccaagat gaactgattg gccgggcccg
     2941 cgtctctcca ggggcgggat ggagcatccg ggagactgct tgcctagcaa aatcatatgc
     3001 gcaaatgtgg cagctccttt atttccacag aagggacctc cgactgatgg ccaatgccat
     3061 ttgttcatct gtgccagttg actgggttcc aactgggaga actacctggt caatccatgg
     3121 aaagggagaa tggatgacca ctgaagacat gcttgtggtg tggaacagag tgtggattga
     3181 ggagaacgac cacatggaag acaagacccc agttacgaaa tggacagaca ttccctattt
     3241 gggaaaaagg gaagacttgt ggtgtggatc tctcataggg cacagaccgc gcaccacctg
     3301 ggctgagaac attaaaaaca cagtcaacat gatgcgcagg atcataggtg atgaagaaaa
     3361 gtacatggac tacctatcca cccaagttcg ctacttgggt gaagaagggt ctacacctgg
     3421 agtgctggac ccagctttct tgtacaaagt ggttgatcta gagggcccgc ggttcgaagg
     3481 taagcctatc cctaaccctc tcctcggtct cgattctacg cgtaccggtt agtaatgagt
     3541 ttaaacgggg gaggctaact gaaacacgga aggagacaat accggaagga acccgcgcta
     3601 tgacggcaat aaaaagacag aataaaacgc acgggtgttg ggtcgtttgt tcataaacgc
     3661 ggggttcggt cccagggctg gcactctgtc gataccccac cgagacccca ttggggccaa
     3721 tacgcccgcg tttcttcctt ttccccaccc caccccccaa gttcgggtga aggcccaggg
     3781 ctcgcagcca acgtcggggc ggcaggccct gccatagcag atctgcgcag ctggggctct
     3841 agggggtatc cccnnnnnnn nnnnnnnnnn nnnnnnnnnn nnnnnnnnnn nnnnnnnnnn
     3901 nnnnnnnnnn nnnnnnnnnn nnnnnnnnnn nnnnnnnnnn nnnnnnnnnn nnnnnnnnnn
     3961 nnnnnnnnnn nnnnnnncnn nnnnnnnnnn nnnnnnnnnn nnnnnnnnnn nnnnnnnnnn
     4021 nnnnnnnnnn nnnnnnnnnn nnnnnnnnnn nnnnnnnnnn nnnnnnnnna nnnnnnnnnn
     4081 nnnnnnnnnn nnnnnnnnnn nnnnnnnnnn nnnnnnnnnc ctttgacgtt ggagtccacg
     4141 ttctttaata gtggactctt gttccaaact ggaacaacac tcaaccctat ctcggtctat
     4201 tcttttgatt tataagggat tttgccgatt tcggcctatt ggttaaaaaa tgagctgatt
     4261 taacaaaaat ttaacgcgaa ttaattctgt ggaatgtgtg tcagttaggg tgtggaaagt
     4321 ccccaggctc cccagcaggc agaagtatgc aaagcatgca tctcaattag tcagcaacca
     4381 ggtgtggaaa gtccccaggc tccccagcag gcagaagtat gcaaagcatg catctcaatt
     4441 agtcagcaac catagtcccg cccctaactc cgcccatccc gcccctaact ccgcccagtt
     4501 ccgcccattc tccgccccat ggctgactaa ttttttttat ttatgcagag gccgaggccg
     4561 cctctgcctc tgagctattc cagaagtagt gaggaggctt ttttggaggc ctaggctttt
     4621 gcaaaaagct cccgggagct tgtatatcca ttttcggatc tgatcaagag acaggatgag
     4681 gatcgtttcg catgattgaa caagatggat tgcacgcagg ttctccggcc gcttgggtgg
     4741 agaggctatt cggctatgac tgggcacaac agacaatcgg ctgctctgat gccgccgtgt
     4801 tccggctgtc agcgcagggg cgcccggttc tttttgtcaa gaccgacctg tccggtgccc
     4861 tgaatgaact gcaggacgag gcagcgcggc tatcgtggct ggccacgacg ggcgttcctt
     4921 gcgcagctgt gctcgacgtt gtcactgaag cgggaaggga ctggctgcta ttgggcgaag
     4981 tgccggggca ggatctcctg tcatctcacc ttgctcctgc cgagaaagta tccatcatgg
     5041 ctgatgcaat gcggcggctg catacgcttg atccggctac ctgcccattc gaccaccaag
     5101 cgaaacatcg catcgagcga gcacgtactc ggatggaagc cggtcttgtc gatcaggatg
     5161 atctggacga agagcatcag gggctcgcgc cagccgaact gttcgccagg ctcaaggcgc
     5221 gcatgcccga cggcgaggat ctcgtcgtga cccatggcga tgcctgcttg ccgaatatca
     5281 tggtggaaaa tggccgcttt tctggattca tcgactgtgg ccggctgggt gtggcggacc
     5341 gctatcagga catagcgttg gctacccgtg atattgctga agagcttggc ggcgaatggg
     5401 ctgaccgctt cctcgtgctt tacggtatcg ccgctcccga ttcgcagcgc atcgccttct
     5461 atcgccttct tgacgagttc ttctgagcgg gactctgggg ttcgcgaaat gaccgaccaa
     5521 gcgacgccca acctgccatc acgagatttc gattccaccg ccgccttcta tgaaaggttg
     5581 ggcttcggaa tcgttttccg ggacgccggc tggatgatcc tccagcgcgg ggatctcatg
     5641 ctggagttct tcgcccaccc caacttgttt attgcagctt ataatggtta caaataaagc
     5701 aatagcatca caaatttcac aaataaagca tttttttcac tgcattctag ttgtggtttg
     5761 tccaaactca tcaatgtatc ttatcatgtc tgtataccgt cgacctctag ctagagcttg
     5821 gcgtaatcat ggtcatagct gtttcctgtg tgaaattgtt atccgctcac aattccacac
     5881 aacatacgag ccggaagcat aaagtgtaaa gcctggggtg cctaatgagt gagctaactc
     5941 acattaattg cgttgcgctc actgcccgct ttccagtcgg gaaacctgtc gtgccagctg
     6001 cattaatgaa tcggccaacg cgcggggaga ggcggtttgc gtattgggcg ctcttccgct
     6061 tcctcgctca ctgactcgct gcgctcggtc gttcggctgc ggcgagcggt atcagctcac
     6121 tcaaaggcgg taatacggtt atccacagaa tcaggggata acgcaggaaa gaacatgtga
     6181 gcaaaaggcc agcaaaaggc caggaaccgt aaaaaggccg cgttgctggc gtttttccat
     6241 aggctccgcc cccctgacga gcatcacaaa aatcgacgct caagtcagag gtggcgaaac
     6301 ccgacaggac tataaagata ccaggcgttt ccccctggaa gctccctcgt gcgctctcct
     6361 gttccgaccc tgccgcttac cggatacctg tccgcctttc tcccttcggg aagcgtggcg
     6421 ctttctcata gctcacgctg taggtatctc agttcggtgt aggtcgttcg ctccaagctg
     6481 ggctgtgtgc acgaaccccc cgttcagccc gaccgctgcg ccttatccgg taactatcgt
     6541 cttgagtcca acccggtaag acacgactta tcgccactgg cagcagccac tggtaacagg
     6601 attagcagag cgaggtatgt aggcggtgct acagagttct tgaagtggtg gcctaactac
     6661 ggctacacta gaagaacagt atttggtatc tgcgctctgc tgaagccagt taccttcgga
     6721 aaaagagttg gtagctcttg atccggcaaa caaaccaccg ctggtagcgg tggttttttt
     6781 gtttgcaagc agcagattac gcgcagaaaa aaaggatctc aagaagatcc tttgatcttt
     6841 tctacggggt ctgacgctca gtggaacgaa aactcacgtt aagggatttt ggtcatgaga
     6901 ttatcaaaaa ggatcttcac ctagatcctt ttaaattaaa aatgaagttt taaatcaatc
     6961 taaagtatat atgagtaaac ttggtctgac agttaccaat gcttaatcag tgaggcacct
     7021 atctcagcga tctgtctatt tcgttcatcc atagttgcct gactccccgt cgtgtagata
     7081 actacgatac gggagggctt accatctggc cccagtgctg caatgatacc gcgagaccca
     7141 cgctcaccgg ctccagattt atcagcaata aaccagccag ccggaagggc cgagcgcaga
     7201 agtggtcctg caactttatc cgcctccatc cagtctatta attgttgccg ggaagctaga
     7261 gtaagtagtt cgccagttaa tagtttgcgc aacgttgttg ccattgctac aggcatcgtg
     7321 gtgtcacgct cgtcgtttgg tatggcttca ttcagctccg gttcccaacg atcaaggcga
     7381 gttacatgat cccccatgtt gtgcaaaaaa gcggttagct ccttcggtcc tccgatcgtt
     7441 gtcagaagta agttggccgc agtgttatca ctcatggtta tggcagcact gcataattct
     7501 cttactgtca tgccatccgt aagatgcttt tctgtgactg gtgagtactc aaccaagtca
     7561 ttctgagaat agtgtatgcg gcgaccgagt tgctcttgcc cggcgtcaat acgggataat
     7621 accgcgccac atagcagaac tttaaaagtg ctcatcattg gaaaacgttc ttcggggcga
     7681 aaactctcaa ggatcttacc gctgttgaga tccagttcga tgtaacccac tcgtgcaccc
     7741 aactgatctt cagcatcttt tactttcacc agcgtttctg ggtgagcaaa aacaggaagg
     7801 caaaatgccg caaaaaaggg aataagggcg acacggaaat gttgaatact catactcttc
     7861 ctttttcaat attattgaag catttatcag ggttattgtc tcatgagcgg atacatattt
     7921 gaatgtattt agaaaaataa acaaataggg gttccgcgca catttccccg aaaagtgcca
     7981 cctgacgtcg acggatcggg agatctcccg atcccctatg gtgcactctc agtacaatct
     8041 gctctgatgc cgcatagtta agccagtatc tgctccctgc ttgtgtgttg gaggtcgctg
     8101 agtagtgcgc gagcaaaatt taagctacaa caaggcaagg cttgaccgac aattgcatga
     8161 agaatctgct tagggttagg cgttttgcgc tgcttcgcga tgtacgggcc agatatacgc
     8221 gtt
//
